>Addgene plasmid #122661 | tUI | addgene full sequence | sequence record 238506 | Addgene NGS Result
CGCCAGCAACCGCACCTGTGGCGCCGGTGATGCCGGCCACGATGCGTCCGGCGTAGAGGATCGAGATCTC
GATCCCGCGAAATTAATACGACTCACTATAGGGGAATTGTGAGCGGATAACAATTCCCCTCTAGAAATAA
TTTTGTTTAACTTTAAGAAGGAGATATACCATGCCCAGCAGCCATCATCATCATCATCACAGCAGCGGCC
TGGTGCCGCGCGGCAGCCATATGGGTTCTACTGTCAGATTTCAGCAACAACTGGAACAACTCAGTGCAAT
GGGATTTTTGAACCGTGAAGCAAACTTGCAAGCTCTAATAGCAACTTGTGGAGATATTAATGCAGCTATT
GAAAGGTTACTGGGCTCCGGATCCGAAGTACGGCAGGTGTCTAAGCATGCCTTCAGCCTCAAGCAGTTGG
ACAACCCTGCTCGAATCCCTCCCTCTGGCTGGAAGTGCTCCAAGTGTGACATGAGAGAGAACCTGTGGCT
CAACCTGACTGATGGCTCCATCCTCTGTGGGCGACGCTACTTCGATGGCAGTGGGGGCAACAACCACGCT
GTGGAGCACTACCGAGAGACAGGCTACCCGTTAGCTGTCAAGCTGGGCACCATCACCCCTGATGGAGCTG
ACGTGTACTCCTATGATGAGGATGACATGGTCCTGGACCCCAGCCTGGCTGAGCACCTGTCCCACTTCGG
CATCGACATGCTGAAGATGCAGAAGTAACTCGAGCACCACCACCACCACCACTGAGATCCGGCTGCTAAC
AAAGCCCGAAAGGAAGCTGAGTTGGCTGCTGCCACCGCTGAGCAATAACTAGCATAACCCCTTGGGGCCT
CTAAACGGGTCTTGAGGGGTTTTTTGCTGAAAGGAGGAACTATATCCGGATTGGCGAATGGG
[124 nt withheld, positions 903-1026]
C
[91 nt withheld, positions 1028-1118]
A
[49 nt withheld, positions 1120-1168]
CCTTTGACGTTGGAGTCCACGTTCTTT
[37 nt withheld, positions 1196-1232]
ACCCTATCTCGGTCTATTCTTTTGATTTATAAGGGATTTTGCCGATTTCGGCCTATTGGTTAAAAAATGA
GCTGATTTAACAAAAATTTAACGCGAATTTTAACAAAATATTAACGCTTACAATTTAGGTGGCACTTTTC
GGGGAAATGTGCGCGGAACCCCTATTTGTTTATTTTTCTAAATACATTCAAATATGTATCCGCTCATGAA
TTAATTCTTAGAAAAACTCATCGAGCATCAAATGAAACTGCAATTTATTCATATCAGGATTATCAATACC
ATATTTTTGAAAAAGCCGTTTCTGTAATGAAGGAGAAAACTCACCGAGGCAGTTCCATAGGATGGCAAGA
TCCTGGTATCGGTCTGCGATTCCGACTCGTCCAACATCAATACAACCTATTAATTTCCCCTCGTCAAAAA
TAAGGTTATCAAGTGAGAAATCACCATGAGTGACGACTGAATCCGGTGAGAATGGCAAAAGTTTATGCAT
TTCTTTCCAGACTTGTTCAACAGGCCAGCCATTACGCTCGTCATCAAAATCACTCGCATCAACCAAACCG
TTATTCATTCGTGATTGCGCCTGAGCGAGACGAAATACGCGATCGCTGTTAAAAGGACAATTACAAACAG
GAATCGAATGCAACCGGCGCAGGAACACTGCCAGCGCATCAACAATATTTTCACCTGAATCAGGATATTC
TTCTAATACCTGGAATGCTGTTTTCCCGGGGATCGCAGTGGTGAGTAACCATGCATCATCAGGAGTACGG
ATAAAATGCTTGATGGTCGGAAGAGGCATAAATTCCGTCAGCCAGTTTAGTCTGACCATCTCATCTGTAA
CATCATTGGCAACGCTACCTTTGCCATGTTTCAGAAACAACTCTGGCGCATCGGGCTTCCCATACAATCG
ATAGATTGTCGCACCTGATTGCCCGACATTATCGCGAGCCCATTTATACCCATATAAATCAGCATCCATG
TTGGAATTTAATCGCGGCCTAGAGCAAGACGTTTCCCGTTGAATATGGCTCATAACACCCCTTGTATTAC
TGTTTATGTAAGCAGACAGTTTTATTGTTCATGACCAAAATCCCTTAACGTGAGTTTTCGTTCCACTGAG
CGTCAGACCCCGTAGAAAAGATCAAAGGATCTTCTTGAGATCCTTTTTTTCTGCGCGTAATCTGCTGCTT
GCAAACAAAAAAACCACCGCTACCAGCGGTGGTTTGTTTGCCGGATCAAGAGCTACCAACTCTTTTTCCG
AAGGTAACTGGCTTCAGCAGAGCGCAGATACCAAATACTGTCCTTCTAGTGTAGCCGTAGTTAGGCCACC
ACTTCAAGAACTCTGTAGCACCGCCTACATACCTCGCTCTGCTAATCCTGTTACCAGTGGCTGCTGCCAG
TGGCGATAAGTCGTGTCTTACCGGGTTGGACTCAAGACGATAGTTACCGGATAAGGCGCAGCGGTCGGGC
TGAACGGGGGGTTCGTGCACACAGCCCAGCTTGGAGCGAACGACCTACACCGAACTGAGATACCTACAGC
GTGAGCTATGAGAAAGCGCCACGCTTCCCGAAGGGAGAAAGGCGGACAGGTATCCGGTAAGCGGCAGGGT
CGGAACAGGAGAGCGCACGAGGGAGCTTCCAGGGGGAAACGCCTGGTATCTTTATAGTCCTGTCGGGTTT
CGCCACCTCTGACTTGAGCGTCGATTTTTGTGATGCTCGTCAGGGGGGCGGAGCCTATGGAAAAACGCCA
GCAACGCGGCCTTTTTACGGTTCCTGGCCTTTTGCTGGCCTTTTGCTCACATGTTCTTTCCTGCGTTATC
CCCTGATTCTGTGGATAACCGTATTACCGCCTTTGAGTGAGCTGATACCGCTCGCCGCAGCCGAACGACC
GAGCGCAGCGAGTCAGTGAGCGAGGAAGCGGAAGAGCGCCTGATGCGGTATTTTCTCCTTACGCATCTGT
GCGGTATTTCACACCGCAATGGTGCACTCTCAGTACAATCTGCTCTGATGCCGCATAGTTAAGCCAGTAT
ACACTCCGCTATCGCTACGTGACTGGGTCATGGCTGCGCCCCGACACCCGCCAACACCCGCTGACGCGCC
CTGACGGGCTTGTCTGCTCCCGGCATCCGCTTACAGACAAGCTGTGACCGTCTCCGGGAGCTGCATGTGT
CAGAGGTTTTCACCGTCATCACCGAAACGCGCGAGGCAGCTGCGGTAAAGCTCATCAGCGTGGTCGTGAA
GCGATTCACAGATGTCTGCCTGTTCATCCGCGTCCAGCTCGTTGAGTTTCTCCAGAAGCGTTAATGTCTG
GCTTCTGATAAAGCGGGCCATGTTAAGGGCGGTTTTTTCCTGTTTGGTCACTGATGCCTCCGTGTAAGGG
GGATTTCTGTTCATGGGGGTAATGATACCGATGAAACGAGAGAGGATGCTCACGATACGGGTTACTGATG
ATGAACATGCCCGGTTACTGGAACGTTGTGAGGGTAAACAACTGGCGGTATGGATGCGGCGGGACCAGAG
AAAAATCACTCAGGGTCAATGCCAGCGCTTCGTTAATACAGATGTAGGTGTTCCACAGGGTAGCCAGCAG
CATCCTGCGATGCAGATCCGGAACATAATGGTGCAGGGCGCTGACTTCCGCGTTTCCAGACTTTACGAAA
CACGGAAACCGAAGACCATTCATGTTGTTGCTCAGGTCGCAGACGTTTTGCAGCAGCAGTCGCTTCACGT
TCGCTCGCGTATCGGTGATTCATTCTGCTAACCAGTAAGGCAACCCCGCCAGCCTAGCCGGGTCCTCAAC
GACAGGAGCACGATCATGCGCACCCGTGGGGCCGCCATGCCGGCGATAATGGCCTGCTTCTCGCCGAAAC
GTTTGGTGGCGGGACCAGTGACGAAGGCTTGAGCGAGGGCGTGCAAGATTCCGAATACCGCAAGCGACAG
GCCGATCATCGTCGCGCTCCAGCGAAAGCGGTCCTCGCCGAAAATGACCCAGAGCGCTGCCGGCACCTGT
CCTACGAGTTGCATGATAAAGAAGACAGTCATAAGTGCGGCGACGATAGTCATGCCCCGCGCCCACCGGA
AGGAGCTGACTGGGTTGAAGGCTCTCAAGGGCATCGGTCGAGATCCCGGTGCCTAATGAGTGAGCTAACT
TACATTAATTGCGTTGCGCTCACTGCCCGCTTTCCAGTCGGGAAACCTGTCGTGCCAGCTGCATTAATGA
ATCGGCCAACGCGCGGGGAGAGGCGGTTTGCGTATTGGGCGCCAGGGTGGTTTTTCTTTTCACCAGTGAG
ACGGGCAACAGCTGATTGCCCTTCACCGCCTGGCCCTGAGAGAGTTGCAGCAAGCGGTCCACGCTGGTTT
GCCCCAGCAGGCGAAAATCCTGTTTGATGGTGGTTAACGGCGGGATATAACATGAGCTGTCTTCGGTATC
GTCGTATCCCACTACCGAGATATCCGCACCAACGCGCAGCCCGGACTCGGTAATGGCGCGCATTGCGCCC
AGCGCCATCTGATCGTTGGCAACCAGCATCGCAGTGGGAACGATGCCCTCATTCAGCATTTGCATGGTTT
GTTGAAAACCGGACATGGCACTCCAGTCGCCTTCCCGTTCCGCTATCGGCTGAATTTGATTGCGAGTGAG
ATATTTATGCCAGCCAGCCAGACGCAGACGCGCCGAGACAGAACTTAATGGGCCCGCTAACAGCGCGATT
TGCTGGTGACCCAATGCGACCAGATGCTCCACGCCCAGTCGCGTACCGTCTTCATGGGAGAAAATAATAC
TGTTGATGGGTGTCTGGTCAGAGACATCAAGAAATAACGCCGGAACATTAGTGCAGGCAGCTTCCACAGC
AATGGCATCCTGGTCATCCAGCGGATAGTTAATGATCAGCCCACTGACGCGTTGCGCGAGAAGATTGTGC
ACCGCCGCTTTACAGGCTTCGACGCCGCTTCGTTCTACCATCGACACCACCACGCTGGCACCCAGTTGAT
CGGCGCGAGATTTAATCGCCGCGACAATTTGCGACGGCGCGTGCAGGGCCAGACTGGAGGTGGCAACGCC
AATCAGCAACGACTGTTTGCCCGCCAGTTGTTGTGCCACGCGGTTGGGAATGTAATTCAGCTCCGCCATC
GCCGCTTCCACTTTTTCCCGCGTTTTCGCAGAAACGTGGCTGGCCTGGTTCACCACGCGGGAAACGGTCT
GATAAGAGACACCGGCATACTCTGCGACATCGTATAACGTTACTGGTTTCACATTCACCACCCTGAATTG
ACTCTCTTCCGGGCGCTATCATGCCATACCGCGAAAGGTTTTGCGCCATTCGATGGTGTCCGGGATCTCG
ACGCTCTCCCTTATGCGACTCCTGCATTAGGAAGCAGCCCAGTAGTAGGTTGAGGCCGTTGAGCACCGCC
GCCGCAAGGAATGGTGCATGCAAGGAGATGGCGCCCAACAGTCCCCCGGCCACGGGGCCTGCCACCATAC
CCACGCCGAAACAAGCGCTCATGAGCCCGAAGTGGCGAGCCCGATCTTCCCCATCGGTGATGTCGGCGAT
ATAGG
Features (pLannotate 1.2.2; 21 found; start..end, strand, type, name):
     84..102     +  promoter       T7 promoter: promoter for bacteriophage T7 RNA polymerase
    103..127     +  protein_bind   lac operator: The lac repressor binds to the lac operator to inhibit transcription in E. coli. This inhibition can be relieved by adding lactose or isopropyl-β-D-thiogalactopyranoside (IPTG). lac repressor encoded by lacI
    142..164     +  RBS            RBS: efficient ribosome binding site from bacteriophage T7 gene 10 (Olins and Rangwala, 1989)
    183..199     +  CDS            capTEV™ (fragment): composite tag for in vivo biotinylation, TEV protease cleavage, and 6xHis tagging
    210..227     +  CDS            thrombin site: thrombin recognition and cleavage site
    336..725     +  CDS            USP5 (fragment): UBP5_HUMAN - Also known as ISOT. Experimental evidence at protein level: Swiss-Prot protein existence level 1. Cleaves linear and branched multiubiquitin polymers with a marked preference for branched polymers. Involved in unanchored 'Lys- 48'-linked polyubiquitin disassembly. Binds linear and 'Lys-63'-linked polyubiquitin with a lower affinity. Knock-down of USP5 causes the accumulation of p53/TP53 and an increase in p53/TP53 transcriptional activity because the unanchored polyubiquitin that accumulates is able to compete with ubiquitinated p53/TP53 but not with MDM2 for proteasomal recogniti
    735..752     +  CDS            9xHis (fragment): 9xHis affinity tag
    762..811     +  CDS            SET1 (fragment): solubility-enhancement tag derived from T7 phage gene 10B
    819..866     +  terminator     T7 terminator: transcription terminator for bacteriophage T7 RNA polymerase
    903..1331    +  rep_origin     f1 ori (sequence partly withheld): f1 bacteriophage origin of replication; arrow indicates direction of (+) strand synthesis
   1384..1441    +  promoter       AmpR promoter (fragment): bla
   1450..2265    -  CDS            KanR: aminoglycoside phosphotransferase; aph(3')-Ia; confers resistance to kanamycin in bacteria or G418 (Geneticin®) in eukaryotes
   2387..2975    +  rep_origin     ori: high-copy-number ColE1/pMB1/pBR322/pUC origin of replication
   3161..3300    -  misc_feature   bom: basis of mobility region from pBR322
   3402..3593    -  CDS            rop: Rop protein, which maintains plasmids at low copy number; rop
   3610..3990    +  CDS            YPB1_ECOLX: Protein predicted: Swiss-Prot protein existence level 4. From Escherichia coli.
   4062..4353    -  CDS            TcR (fragment): tetracycline efflux protein; tet; confers resistance to tetracycline
   4368..4389    -  protein_bind   CAP binding site: CAP binding activates transcription in the presence of cAMP. E. coli catabolite activator protein
   4402..5484    -  CDS            lacI: lac repressor; lacI; The lac repressor binds to the lac operator to inhibit transcription in E. coli. This inhibition can be relieved by adding lactose or isopropyl-β-D-thiogalactopyranoside (IPTG).
   5485..5562    -  promoter       lacI promoter: lacI
   5570..62      -  CDS            TcR (fragment) (across the origin): tetracycline efflux protein; tet; confers resistance to tetracycline
