[The description below was written by a language model from this plasmid's Addgene catalogue record and pLannotate feature annotations shown in this document.]
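Description:
tUI is a bacterial expression plasmid built on the pET28a backbone for producing the tUI protein in E. coli. It is about 5.8 kb in total and was assembled by Gibson cloning. It replicates from a ColE1/pMB1-type origin; the pBR322-derived bom and rop elements are also annotated, although the catalogue lists it as high copy. Selection is by kanamycin through an aminoglycoside phosphotransferase gene. An f1 origin is also present. The short tetracycline-resistance and AmpR-promoter fragments in the annotation appear to be backbone remnants rather than functional markers.

The expression cassette follows the standard pET arrangement. A T7 promoter with an adjacent lac operator and the T7 gene 10 ribosome binding site drives the open reading frame, which ends at a T7 terminator. The plasmid's own lacI gene supplies the repressor, so expression needs a host that provides T7 RNA polymerase and is induced with IPTG.

The catalogue entry does not define the insert beyond its name. The feature table shows an N-terminal region typical of pET28a, with a His-tag-like fragment and a thrombin cleavage site. This is followed by a segment of roughly 390 bp matching part of human USP5 (isopeptidase T), a deubiquitinase that acts on unanchored polyubiquitin, and then by a second histidine-tag fragment. About 100 bp between the thrombin site and the USP5 segment is unannotated, so the protein may include parts the table does not identify. The small "capTEV" and "SET1" hits are probably partial matches to tag and vector sequence.

The associated publication concerns high-affinity sensors for free ubiquitin. This suggests the purified protein serves as a free-ubiquitin-binding reagent for measuring ubiquitin pools and deubiquitination.
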