Addgene plasmid #122661: tUI
Purpose: Express tUI protein in E. coli
Depositing lab: Robert Cohen. Depositing organization: Colorado State University, Fort Collins. Publication: High-affinity free ubiquitin sensors for quantifying ubiquitin homeostasis and deubiquitination. Choi YS, Bollinger SA, Prada LF, Scavone F, Yao T, Cohen RE. Nat Methods. 2019 Jul 15. pii: 10.1038/s41592-019-0469-9. doi: 10.1038/s41592-019-0469-9. PubMed 31308549.
Backbone
  Vector backbone: pET28a
  Backbone size w/o insert (bp): 5293
  Total vector size (bp): 5791
Growth in bacteria
  Bacterial resistance: Kanamycin, 50 μg/mL
  Growth temperature: 37°C
  Growth strain: DH5alpha
  Growth instructions: For protein expression, 8 hour incubation at 30 degree with 0.4 mM IPTG is optimal.
  Copy number: High Copy
Gene/Insert
  Cloning method: Gibson Cloning
  Sequencing primers: 5′ TAATACGACTCACTATAGGG; 3′ GCTAGTTATTGCTCAGCGG
Terms and licenses: Academic/Nonprofit Terms; Industry Terms
How to cite: tUI was a gift from Robert Cohen (Addgene plasmid # 122661 ; http://n2t.net/addgene:122661 ; RRID:Addgene_122661)
